Addgene plasmid #75599: SRPK2 gRNA (BRDN0001145577)
Purpose: 3rd generation lentiviral gRNA plasmid targeting human SRPK2
Depositing lab: John Doench & David Root. Depositing organization: Broad Institute. Publication: Optimized sgRNA design to maximize activity and minimize off-target effects of CRISPR-Cas9. Doench JG, Fusi N, Sullender M, Hegde M, Vaimberg EW, Donovan KF, Smith I, Tothova Z, Wilen C, Orchard R, Virgin HW, Listgarten J, Root DE. Nat Biotechnol. 2016 Jan 18. doi: 10.1038/nbt.3437. PubMed 26780180.
Backbone
  Vector backbone: lentiGuide-Puro
  Backbone manufacturer: Zhang Lab (Addgene plasmid # 52963)
  Vector type: Mammalian Expression, Lentiviral, CRISPR
  Selectable markers: Puromycin
Growth in bacteria
  Bacterial resistance: Ampicillin, 100 μg/mL
  Growth temperature: 37°C
  Growth strain: DH5alpha
  Copy number: High Copy
Gene/Insert
  Gene/Insert name: SRPK2 (alt names: SRPK2; NM_001278273.1)
  gRNA/shRNA sequence: TCTTCACACAACGTACTGGG
  Species: H. sapiens (human)
  Entrez Gene: SRPK2 (a.k.a. SFRSK2)
  Promoter: hU6
  Cloning method: Unknown
  Sequencing primers: 5′ U6-F; 3′ pS2-R
Terms and licenses: Academic/Nonprofit Terms; Industry Terms: Not Available to Industry
Depositor comments: The gRNA was designed to target the following Genbank reference sequence(s): NM_001278273.1,NM_182691.2,NM_182692.2. Note that this plasmid does NOT contain Cas9. It should be used in conjunction with lentiCas9-Blast (Addgene #52962) or otherwise with cell lines already expressing Cas9. Browse the full kinome gRNA library at http://www.addgene.org/pooled-library/broadgpp-human-kinome/ or visit http://www.broadinstitute.org/rnai/public/ for detailed protocols and information.
How to cite: SRPK2 gRNA (BRDN0001145577) was a gift from John Doench & David Root (Addgene plasmid # 75599 ; http://n2t.net/addgene:75599 ; RRID:Addgene_75599)
