[The description below was written by a language model from this plasmid's Addgene catalogue record and pLannotate feature annotations shown in this document.]
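Description:
SRPK2 gRNA (BRDN0001145577) is a third-generation lentiviral guide RNA plasmid built on the lentiGuide-Puro backbone and designed to direct Streptococcus pyogenes Cas9 to the human SRPK2 gene, which encodes a kinase (the guide belongs to a human kinome gRNA library). The 8.3 kb plasmid is maintained in E. coli through a high-copy ColE1/pUC-type origin with ampicillin selection from the β-lactamase gene. The backbone also carries an f1 origin, an SV40 origin and remnants of lac and phage promoter elements that play no role in the payload.

The lentiviral transfer cassette begins with an RSV promoter fused to a truncated HIV-1 5' LTR, which makes genomic RNA production in packaging cells independent of Tat. It is followed by the Ψ packaging signal with a partial gag sequence, the Rev response element for nuclear export of the unspliced RNA, and a central polypurine tract. It ends in a ΔU3 self-inactivating 3' LTR, with an SV40 polyadenylation signal downstream.

Within this frame, a human U6 RNA polymerase III promoter drives the SRPK2-specific spacer joined to the SpCas9 gRNA scaffold. A separate EF-1α core promoter with its intron A expresses puromycin N-acetyltransferase, so transduced mammalian cells can be selected with puromycin. A WPRE downstream of this marker enhances transcript expression.

The plasmid does not encode Cas9, so it must be paired with a separate Cas9 vector or delivered into cells that already express the nuclease. The depositor notes that the guide was designed against several SRPK2 reference transcripts. The construct is suited to Cas9-mediated targeting of SRPK2 in human cells.
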