Features (pLannotate 1.2.2; 29 found; start..end, strand, type, name):
     14..80      +  CDS            small t antigen (fragment): SV40 (simian virus 40) small t antigen
    106..317     +  promoter       EF-1α core promoter: core promoter for human elongation factor EF-1α
    318..1256    +  intron         EF-1α intron A: intron upstream of the start codon of human EF-1α
   1278..1877    +  CDS            PuroR (fragment): puromycin N-acetyltransferase; pac from Streptomyces; confers resistance to puromycin
   1893..2481    +  misc_feature   WPRE: woodchuck hepatitis virus posttranscriptional regulatory element
   2532..2551    +  misc_feature   cPPT/CTS (fragment): central polypurine tract and central termination sequence of HIV-1
   2553..2786    +  LTR            3' LTR (ΔU3): self-inactivating 3' long terminal repeat (LTR) from HIV-1
   2864..2985    +  polyA_signal   SV40 poly(A) signal: SV40 polyadenylation signal
   3025..3160    +  rep_origin     SV40 ori: SV40 origin of replication
   3181..3199    -  promoter       T7 promoter: promoter for bacteriophage T7 RNA polymerase
   3207..3362    +  CDS            lacZα (fragment): LacZα fragment of β-galactosidase; lacZ fragment
   3367..3795    +  rep_origin     f1 ori (sequence partly withheld): f1 bacteriophage origin of replication; arrow indicates direction of (+) strand synthesis
   3848..3952    +  promoter       AmpR promoter: bla
   3953..4813    +  CDS            AmpR: β-lactamase; bla; confers resistance to ampicillin, carbenicillin, and related antibiotics
   4984..5572    +  rep_origin     ori: high-copy-number ColE1/pMB1/pBR322/pUC origin of replication
   5755..5847    +  CDS            lacI (fragment): lac repressor; lacI; The lac repressor binds to the lac operator to inhibit transcription in E. coli. This inhibition can be relieved by adding lactose or isopropyl-β-D-thiogalactopyranoside (IPTG).
   5860..5881    +  protein_bind   CAP binding site: CAP binding activates transcription in the presence of cAMP. E. coli catabolite activator protein
   5896..5926    +  promoter       lac promoter: promoter for the E. coli lac operon
   5934..5950    +  protein_bind   lac operator: The lac repressor binds to the lac operator to inhibit transcription in E. coli. This inhibition can be relieved by adding lactose or isopropyl-β-D-thiogalactopyranoside (IPTG). lac repressor encoded by lacI
   5995..6013    +  promoter       T3 promoter: promoter for bacteriophage T3 RNA polymerase
   6041..6267    +  promoter       RSV promoter: Rous sarcoma virus enhancer/promoter
   6268..6448    +  LTR            5' LTR (truncated): truncated 5' long terminal repeat (LTR) from HIV-1
   6495..6620    +  misc_feature   HIV-1 Ψ: packaging signal of human immunodeficiency virus type 1
   6604..6967    +  CDS            HIV-1 gag (fragment): gag protein from human immunodeficiency virus 1; gag
   7113..7346    +  misc_feature   RRE: The Rev response element (RRE) of HIV-1 allows for Rev-dependent mRNA export from the nucleus to the cytoplasm.
   7723..7749    +  CDS            Rev (fragment): human immunodeficiency virus 1 (HIV-1) Rev protein; rev; enhances nuclear export of unspliced and incompletely spliced viral mRNAs
   7753..7993    +  promoter       U6 promoter: RNA polymerase III promoter for human U6 snRNA
   8023..8098    +  misc_RNA       gRNA scaffold: guide RNA scaffold for the Streptococcus pyogenes CRISPR/Cas9 system
   8154..8271    +  misc_feature   cPPT/CTS: central polypurine tract and central termination sequence of HIV-1
>Addgene plasmid #75599 | SRPK2 gRNA (BRDN0001145577) | addgene full sequence | sequence record 184194 | Addgene Assembled Sequence
CCCGGGTGCAAAGATGGATAAAGTTTTAAACAGAGAGGAATCTTTGCAGCTAATGGACCTTCTAGGTCTT
GAAAGGAGTGGGAATTGGCTCCGGTGCCCGTCAGTGGGCAGAGCGCACATCGCCCACAGTCCCCGAGAAG
TTGGGGGGAGGGGTCGGCAATTGATCCGGTGCCTAGAGAAGGTGGCGCGGGGTAAACTGGGAAAGTGATG
TCGTGTACTGGCTCCGCCTTTTTCCCGAGGGTGGGGGAGAACCGTATATAAGTGCAGTAGTCGCCGTGAA
CGTTCTTTTTCGCAACGGGTTTGCCGCCAGAACACAGGTAAGTGCCGTGTGTGGTTCCCGCGGGCCTGGC
CTCTTTACGGGTTATGGCCCTTGCGTGCCTTGAATTACTTCCACCTGGCTGCAGTACGTGATTCTTGATC
CCGAGCTTCGGGTTGGAAGTGGGTGGGAGAGTTCGAGGCCTTGCGCTTAAGGAGCCCCTTCGCCTCGTGC
TTGAGTTGAGGCCTGGCCTGGGCGCTGGGGCCGCCGCGTGCGAATCTGGTGGCACCTTCGCGCCTGTCTC
GCTGCTTTCGATAAGTCTCTAGCCATTTAAAATTTTTGATGACCTGCTGCGACGCTTTTTTTCTGGCAAG
ATAGTCTTGTAAATGCGGGCCAAGATCTGCACACTGGTATTTCGGTTTTTGGGGCCGCGGGCGGCGACGG
GGCCCGTGCGTCCCAGCGCACATGTTCGGCGAGGCGGGGCCTGCGAGCGCGGCCACCGAGAATCGGACGG
GGGTAGTCTCAAGCTGGCCGGCCTGCTCTGGTGCCTGGCCTCGCGCCGCCGTGTATCGCCCCGCCCTGGG
CGGCAAGGCTGGCCCGGTCGGCACCAGTTGCGTGAGCGGAAAGATGGCCGCTTCCCGGCCCTGCTGCAGG
GAGCTCAAAATGGAGGACGCGGCGCTCGGGAGAGCGGGCGGGTGAGTCACCCACACAAAGGAAAAGGGCC
TTTCCGTCCTCAGCCGTCGCTTCATGTGACTCCACGGAGTACCGGGCGCCGTCCAGGCACCTCGATTAGT
TCTCGAGCTTTTGGAGTACGTCGTCTTTAGGTTGGGGGGAGGGGTTTTATGCGATGGAGTTTCCCCACAC
TGAGTGGGTGGAGACTGAAGTTAGGCCAGCTTGGCACTTGATGTAATTCTCCTTGGAATTTGCCCTTTTT
GAGTTTGGATCTTGGTTCATTCTCAAGCCTCAGACAGTGGTTCAAAGTTTTTTTCTTCCATTTCAGGTGT
CGTGACGTACGGCCACCATGACCGAGTACAAGCCCACGGTGCGCCTCGCCACCCGCGACGACGTCCCCAG
GGCCGTACGCACCCTCGCCGCCGCGTTCGCCGACTACCCCGCCACGCGCCACACCGTCGATCCGGACCGC
CACATCGAGCGGGTCACCGAGCTGCAAGAACTCTTCCTCACGCGCGTCGGGCTCGACATCGGCAAGGTGT
GGGTCGCGGACGACGGCGCCGCCGTGGCGGTCTGGACCACGCCGGAGAGCGTCGAAGCGGGGGCGGTGTT
CGCCGAGATCGGCCCGCGCATGGCCGAGTTGAGCGGTTCCCGGCTGGCCGCGCAGCAACAGATGGAAGGC
CTCCTGGCGCCGCACCGGCCCAAGGAGCCCGCGTGGTTCCTGGCCACCGTCGGAGTCTCGCCCGACCACC
AGGGCAAGGGTCTGGGCAGCGCCGTCGTGCTCCCCGGAGTGGAGGCGGCCGAGCGCGCCGGGGTGCCCGC
CTTCCTGGAGACCTCCGCGCCCCGCAACCTCCCCTTCTACGAGCGGCTCGGCTTCACCGTCACCGCCGAC
GTCGAGGTGCCCGAAGGACCGCGCACCTGGTGCATGACCCGCAAGCCCGGTGCCTGAACGCGTTAAGTCG
ACAATCAACCTCTGGATTACAAAATTTGTGAAAGATTGACTGGTATTCTTAACTATGTTGCTCCTTTTAC
GCTATGTGGATACGCTGCTTTAATGCCTTTGTATCATGCTATTGCTTCCCGTATGGCTTTCATTTTCTCC
TCCTTGTATAAATCCTGGTTGCTGTCTCTTTATGAGGAGTTGTGGCCCGTTGTCAGGCAACGTGGCGTGG
TGTGCACTGTGTTTGCTGACGCAACCCCCACTGGTTGGGGCATTGCCACCACCTGTCAGCTCCTTTCCGG
GACTTTCGCTTTCCCCCTCCCTATTGCCACGGCGGAACTCATCGCCGCCTGCCTTGCCCGCTGCTGGACA
GGGGCTCGGCTGTTGGGCACTGACAATTCCGTGGTGTTGTCGGGGAAATCATCGTCCTTTCCTTGGCTGC
TCGCCTGTGTTGCCACCTGGATTCTGCGCGGGACGTCCTTCTGCTACGTCCCTTCGGCCCTCAATCCAGC
GGACCTTCCTTCCCGCGGCCTGCTGCCGGCTCTGCGGCCTCTTCCGCGTCTTCGCCTTCGCCCTCAGACG
AGTCGGATCTCCCTTTGGGCCGCCTCCCCGCGTCGACTTTAAGACCAATGACTTACAAGGCAGCTGTAGA
TCTTAGCCACTTTTTAAAAGAAAAGGGGGGACTGGAAGGGCTAATTCACTCCCAACGAAGACAAGATCTG
CTTTTTGCTTGTACTGGGTCTCTCTGGTTAGACCAGATCTGAGCCTGGGAGCTCTCTGGCTAACTAGGGA
ACCCACTGCTTAAGCCTCAATAAAGCTTGCCTTGAGTGCTTCAAGTAGTGTGTGCCCGTCTGTTGTGTGA
CTCTGGTAACTAGAGATCCCTCAGACCCTTTTAGTCAGTGTGGAAAATCTCTAGCAGTACGTATAGTAGT
TCATGTCATCTTATTATTCAGTATTTATAACTTGCAAAGAAATGAATATCAGAGAGTGAGAGGAACTTGT
TTATTGCAGCTTATAATGGTTACAAATAAAGCAATAGCATCACAAATTTCACAAATAAAGCATTTTTTTC
ACTGCATTCTAGTTGTGGTTTGTCCAAACTCATCAATGTATCTTATCATGTCTGGCTCTAGCTATCCCGC
CCCTAACTCCGCCCATCCCGCCCCTAACTCCGCCCAGTTCCGCCCATTCTCCGCCCCATGGCTGACTAAT
TTTTTTTATTTATGCAGAGGCCGAGGCCGCCTCGGCCTCTGAGCTATTCCAGAAGTAGTGAGGAGGCTTT
TTTGGAGGCCTAGGGACGTACCCAATTCGCCCTATAGTGAGTCGTATTACGCGCGCTCACTGGCCGTCGT
TTTACAACGTCGTGACTGGGAAAACCCTGGCGTTACCCAACTTAATCGCCTTGCAGCACATCCCCCTTTC
GCCAGCTGGCGTAATAGCGAAGAGGCCCGCACCGATCGCCCTTCCCAACAGTTGCGCAGCCTGAATGGCG
AATGGG
[124 nt withheld, positions 3367-3490]
C
[91 nt withheld, positions 3492-3582]
A
[49 nt withheld, positions 3584-3632]
CCTTTGACGTTGGAGTCCACGTTCTTT
[37 nt withheld, positions 3660-3696]
ACCCTATCTCGGTCTATTCTTTTGATTTATAAGGGATTTTGCCGATTTCGGCCTATTGGTTAAAAAATGA
GCTGATTTAACAAAAATTTAACGCGAATTTTAACAAAATATTAACGCTTACAATTTAGGTGGCACTTTTC
GGGGAAATGTGCGCGGAACCCCTATTTGTTTATTTTTCTAAATACATTCAAATATGTATCCGCTCATGAG
ACAATAACCCTGATAAATGCTTCAATAATATTGAAAAAGGAAGAGTATGAGTATTCAACATTTCCGTGTC
GCCCTTATTCCCTTTTTTGCGGCATTTTGCCTTCCTGTTTTTGCTCACCCAGAAACGCTGGTGAAAGTAA
AAGATGCTGAAGATCAGTTGGGTGCACGAGTGGGTTACATCGAACTGGATCTCAACAGCGGTAAGATCCT
TGAGAGTTTTCGCCCCGAAGAACGTTTTCCAATGATGAGCACTTTTAAAGTTCTGCTATGTGGCGCGGTA
TTATCCCGTATTGACGCCGGGCAAGAGCAACTCGGTCGCCGCATACACTATTCTCAGAATGACTTGGTTG
AGTACTCACCAGTCACAGAAAAGCATCTTACGGATGGCATGACAGTAAGAGAATTATGCAGTGCTGCCAT
AACCATGAGTGATAACACTGCGGCCAACTTACTTCTGACAACGATCGGAGGACCGAAGGAGCTAACCGCT
TTTTTGCACAACATGGGGGATCATGTAACTCGCCTTGATCGTTGGGAACCGGAGCTGAATGAAGCCATAC
CAAACGACGAGCGTGACACCACGATGCCTGTAGCAATGGCAACAACGTTGCGCAAACTATTAACTGGCGA
ACTACTTACTCTAGCTTCCCGGCAACAATTAATAGACTGGATGGAGGCGGATAAAGTTGCAGGACCACTT
CTGCGCTCGGCCCTTCCGGCTGGCTGGTTTATTGCTGATAAATCTGGAGCCGGTGAGCGTGGGTCTCGCG
GTATCATTGCAGCACTGGGGCCAGATGGTAAGCCCTCCCGTATCGTAGTTATCTACACGACGGGGAGTCA
GGCAACTATGGATGAACGAAATAGACAGATCGCTGAGATAGGTGCCTCACTGATTAAGCATTGGTAACTG
TCAGACCAAGTTTACTCATATATACTTTAGATTGATTTAAAACTTCATTTTTAATTTAAAAGGATCTAGG
TGAAGATCCTTTTTGATAATCTCATGACCAAAATCCCTTAACGTGAGTTTTCGTTCCACTGAGCGTCAGA
CCCCGTAGAAAAGATCAAAGGATCTTCTTGAGATCCTTTTTTTCTGCGCGTAATCTGCTGCTTGCAAACA
AAAAAACCACCGCTACCAGCGGTGGTTTGTTTGCCGGATCAAGAGCTACCAACTCTTTTTCCGAAGGTAA
CTGGCTTCAGCAGAGCGCAGATACCAAATACTGTTCTTCTAGTGTAGCCGTAGTTAGGCCACCACTTCAA
GAACTCTGTAGCACCGCCTACATACCTCGCTCTGCTAATCCTGTTACCAGTGGCTGCTGCCAGTGGCGAT
AAGTCGTGTCTTACCGGGTTGGACTCAAGACGATAGTTACCGGATAAGGCGCAGCGGTCGGGCTGAACGG
GGGGTTCGTGCACACAGCCCAGCTTGGAGCGAACGACCTACACCGAACTGAGATACCTACAGCGTGAGCT
ATGAGAAAGCGCCACGCTTCCCGAAGGGAGAAAGGCGGACAGGTATCCGGTAAGCGGCAGGGTCGGAACA
GGAGAGCGCACGAGGGAGCTTCCAGGGGGAAACGCCTGGTATCTTTATAGTCCTGTCGGGTTTCGCCACC
TCTGACTTGAGCGTCGATTTTTGTGATGCTCGTCAGGGGGGCGGAGCCTATGGAAAAACGCCAGCAACGC
GGCCTTTTTACGGTTCCTGGCCTTTTGCTGGCCTTTTGCTCACATGTTCTTTCCTGCGTTATCCCCTGAT
TCTGTGGATAACCGTATTACCGCCTTTGAGTGAGCTGATACCGCTCGCCGCAGCCGAACGACCGAGCGCA
GCGAGTCAGTGAGCGAGGAAGCGGAAGAGCGCCCAATACGCAAACCGCCTCTCCCCGCGCGTTGGCCGAT
TCATTAATGCAGCTGGCACGACAGGTTTCCCGACTGGAAAGCGGGCAGTGAGCGCAACGCAATTAATGTG
AGTTAGCTCACTCATTAGGCACCCCAGGCTTTACACTTTATGCTTCCGGCTCGTATGTTGTGTGGAATTG
TGAGCGGATAACAATTTCACACAGGAAACAGCTATGACCATGATTACGCCAAGCGCGCAATTAACCCTCA
CTAAAGGGAACAAAAGCTGGAGCTGCAAGCTTAATGTAGTCTTATGCAATACTCTTGTAGTCTTGCAACA
TGGTAACGATGAGTTAGCAACATGCCTTACAAGGAGAGAAAAAGCACCGTGCATGCCGATTGGTGGAAGT
AAGGTGGTACGATCGTGCCTTATTAGGAAGGCAACAGACGGGTCTGACATGGATTGGACGAACCACTGAA
TTGCCGCATTGCAGAGATATTGTATTTAAGTGCCTAGCTCGATACATAAACGGGTCTCTCTGGTTAGACC
AGATCTGAGCCTGGGAGCTCTCTGGCTAACTAGGGAACCCACTGCTTAAGCCTCAATAAAGCTTGCCTTG
AGTGCTTCAAGTAGTGTGTGCCCGTCTGTTGTGTGACTCTGGTAACTAGAGATCCCTCAGACCCTTTTAG
TCAGTGTGGAAAATCTCTAGCAGTGGCGCCCGAACAGGGACTTGAAAGCGAAAGGGAAACCAGAGGAGCT
CTCTCGACGCAGGACTCGGCTTGCTGAAGCGCGCACGGCAAGAGGCGAGGGGCGGCGACTGGTGAGTACG
CCAAAAATTTTGACTAGCGGAGGCTAGAAGGAGAGAGATGGGTGCGAGAGCGTCAGTATTAAGCGGGGGA
GAATTAGATCGCGATGGGAAAAAATTCGGTTAAGGCCAGGGGGAAAGAAAAAATATAAATTAAAACATAT
AGTATGGGCAAGCAGGGAGCTAGAACGATTCGCAGTTAATCCTGGCCTGTTAGAAACATCAGAAGGCTGT
AGACAAATACTGGGACAGCTACAACCATCCCTTCAGACAGGATCAGAAGAACTTAGATCATTATATAATA
CAGTAGCAACCCTCTATTGTGTGCATCAAAGGATAGAGATAAAAGACACCAAGGAAGCTTTAGACAAGAT
AGAGGAAGAGCAAAACAAAAGTAAGACCACCGCACAGCAAGCGGCCGCTGATCTTCAGACCTGGAGGAGG
AGATATGAGGGACAATTGGAGAAGTGAATTATATAAATATAAAGTAGTAAAAATTGAACCATTAGGAGTA
GCACCCACCAAGGCAAAGAGAAGAGTGGTGCAGAGAGAAAAAAGAGCAGTGGGAATAGGAGCTTTGTTCC
TTGGGTTCTTGGGAGCAGCAGGAAGCACTATGGGCGCAGCGTCAATGACGCTGACGGTACAGGCCAGACA
ATTATTGTCTGGTATAGTGCAGCAGCAGAACAATTTGCTGAGGGCTATTGAGGCGCAACAGCATCTGTTG
CAACTCACAGTCTGGGGCATCAAGCAGCTCCAGGCAAGAATCCTGGCTGTGGAAAGATACCTAAAGGATC
AACAGCTCCTGGGGATTTGGGGTTGCTCTGGAAAACTCATTTGCACCACTGCTGTGCCTTGGAATGCTAG
TTGGAGTAATAAATCTCTGGAACAGATTTGGAATCACACGACCTGGATGGAGTGGGACAGAGAAATTAAC
AATTACACAAGCTTAATACACTCCTTAATTGAAGAATCGCAAAACCAGCAAGAAAAGAATGAACAAGAAT
TATTGGAATTAGATAAATGGGCAAGTTTGTGGAATTGGTTTAACATAACAAATTGGCTGTGGTATATAAA
ATTATTCATAATGATAGTAGGAGGCTTGGTAGGTTTAAGAATAGTTTTTGCTGTACTTTCTATAGTGAAT
AGAGTTAGGCAGGGATATTCACCATTATCGTTTCAGACCCACCTCCCAACCCCGAGGGGACCCAGAGAGG
GCCTATTTCCCATGATTCCTTCATATTTGCATATACGATACAAGGCTGTTAGAGAGATAATTAGAATTAA
TTTGACTGTAAACACAAAGATATTAGTACAAAATACGTGACGTAGAAAGTAATAATTTCTTGGGTAGTTT
GCAGTTTTAAAATTATGTTTTAAAATGGACTATCATATGCTTACCGTAACTTGAAAGTATTTCGATTTCT
TGGCTTTATATATCTTGTGGAAAGGACGAAACACCGTCTTCACACAACGTACTGGGGTTTTAGAGCTAGA
AATAGCAAGTTAAAATAAGGCTAGTCCGTTATCAACTTGAAAAAGTGGCACCGAGTCGGTGCTTTTTTAA
GCTTGGCGTAACTAGATCTTGAGACAAATGGCAGTATTCATCCACAATTTTAAAAGAAAAGGGGGGATTG
GGGGGTACAGTGCAGGGGAAAGAATAGTAGACATAATAGCAACAGACATACAAACTAAAGAATTACAAAA
ACAAATTACAAAAATTCAAAATTTTCGGGTTTATTACAGGGACAGCAGAGATCCACTTTGGCGCCGGCTC
GAGGGGG
