>Addgene plasmid #75599 | SRPK2 gRNA (BRDN0001145577) | depositor partial sequence | sequence record 143059 | Target Sequence
TCTTCACACAACGTACTGGG
