>Addgene plasmid #75599 | SRPK2 gRNA (BRDN0001145577) | addgene partial sequence | sequence record 184193 | hU6-F
AGAAAGTAATAATTTCTTGGGTAGTTTGCAGTTTTAAAATTATGTTTTAAAATGGACTATCATATGCTTA
CCGTAACTTGAAAGTATTTCGATTTCTTGGCTTTATATATCTTGTGGAAAGGACGAAACACCGTCTTCAC
ACAACGTACTGGGGTTTTAGAGCTAGAAATAGCAAGTTAAAATAAGGCTAGTCCGTTATCAACTTGAAAA
AGTGGCACCGAGTCGGTGCTTTTTTAAGCTTGGCGTAACTAGATCTTGAGACAAATGGCAGTATTCATCC
ACAATTTTAAAAGAAAAGGGGGGATTGGGGGGTACAGTGCAGGGGAAAGAATAGTAGACATAATAGCAAC
AGACATACAAACTAAAGAATTACAAAAACAAATTACAAAAATTCAAAATTTTCGGGTTTATTACAGGGAC
AGCAGAGATCCACTTTGGCGCCGGCTCGAGGGGGCCCGGGTGCAAAGATGGATAAAGTTTTAAACAGAGA
GGAATCTTTGCAGCTAATGGACCTTCTAGGTCTTGAAAGGAGTGGGAATTGGCTCCGGTGCCCGTCAGTG
GGCAGAGCGC
